>Addgene plasmid #189737 | pLVX-CMV-Galpha-i3 ONE-GO | addgene full sequence | sequence record 375052 | Addgene NGS Result
GTGATGCGGTTTTGGCAGTACATCAATGGGCGTGGATAGCGGTTTGACTCACGGGGATTTCCAAGTCTCC
ACCCCATTGACGTCAATGGGAGTTTGTTTTGGCACCAAAATCAACGGGACTTTCCAAAATGTCGTAACAA
CTCCGCCCCATTGACGCAAATGGGCGGTAGGCGTGTACGGTGGGAGGTCTATATAAGCAGAGCTCGTTTA
GTGAACCGTCAGATCGCCTGGAGACGCCATCCACGCTGTTTTGACCTCCATAGAAGACACCGACTCTACT
AGAGGATCTATTTCCGGTGAATTCCTCGAGACTAGTTCTAGAGCGGCCGCGGATCCATGGGCTGCACGTT
GAGCGCCGAGGACAAGGCGGCGGTGGAGCGGAGTAAGATGATCGACCGCAACTTGCGGGAGGACGGAGAG
AAAGCGGCCAAAGAAGTGAAGCTGCTGCTGCTCGGCGCTGGAGAATCTGGTAAAAGTACTATTGTGAAAC
AGATGAAAATCATTCATGAGGATGGCTATTCCGAGGACGAGTGTAAGCAGTATAAAGTTGTCGTCTACAG
CAATACCATTCAGTCCATCATTGCAATCATAAGAGCCATGGGACGGTTGAAGATTGATTTTGGGGAAGCT
GCCAGAGCGGATGATGCCCGACAGTTATTTGTTTTAGCTGGCAGCGCTATGGTGAGCAAGGGCGAGGAGC
TGTTCACCGGGGTGGTGCCCATCCTGGTCGAGCTGGACGGCGACGTAAACGGCCACAAGTTCAGCGTGTC
CGGCGAGGGCGAGGGCGATGCCACCTACGGCAAGCTGACCCTGAAGTTCATCTGCACCACCGGCAAGCTG
CCCGTGCCCTGGCCCACCCTCGTGACCACCTTCGGCTACGGCCTGATGTGCTTCGCCCGCTACCCCGACC
ACATGAAGCAGCACGACTTCTTCAAGTCCGCCATGCCCGAAGGCTACGTCCAGGAGCGCACCATCTTCTT
CAAGGACGACGGCAACTACAAGACCCGCGCCGAGGTGAAGTTCGAGGGCGACACCCTGGTGAACCGCATC
GAGCTGAAGGGCATCGACTTCAAGGAGGACGGCAACATCCTGGGGCACAAGCTGGAGTACAACTACAACA
GCCACAACGTCTATATCATGGCCGACAAGCAGAAGAACGGCATCAAGGTGAACTTCAAGATCCGCCACAA
CATCGAGGACGGCAGCGTGCAGCTCGCCGACCACTACCAGCAGAACACCCCCATCGGCGACGGCCCCGTG
CTGCTGCCCGACAACCACTACCTGAGCTACCAGTCCGCCCTGAGCAAAGACCCCAACGAGAAGCGCGATC
ACATGGTCCTGCTGGAGTTCGTGACCGCCGCCGGGATCACTCTCGGCATGGACGAGCTGTACAAGAGCGC
TGAGGAAGGAGTCATGACTTCAGAACTAGCAGGCGTGATTAAACGTTTATGGCGAGATGGCGGGGTGCAG
GCATGCTTCAGCAGGTCCAGGGAATATCAGCTCAATGATTCTGCTTCATATTACCTAAATGATTTGGATA
GAATATCCCAGACCAACTACATTCCAACTCAGCAAGATGTTCTTCGGACGAGAGTGAAGACTACAGGCAT
TGTGGAGACCCACTTCACCTTCAAGGAGCTCTACTTCAAAATGTTTGATGTAGGTGGCCAAAGATCCGAA
CGGAAAAAGTGGATCCACTGTTTTGAGGGAGTGACAGCAATTATCTTTTGTGTGGCTCTCAGTGATTACG
ACCTTGTTCTGGCTGAGGACGAGGAAATGAACCGAATGCATGAAAGCATGAAATTGTTTGACAGCATTTG
TAACAACAAATGGTTTACAGACACTTCAATCATTCTCTTCCTTAATAAGAAAGACCTTTTTGAGGAAAAA
ATAAAGAGGAGTCCATTAACAATCTGTTATCCAGAATACACAGGTTCCAATACGTACGAAGAGGCAGCTG
CTTACATCCAGTGCCAGTTTGAAGATCTGAACCGAAGAAAGGACACCAAGGAGGTCTACACTCACTTTAC
CTGTGCCACTGACACCAAAAACGTGCAGTTTGTTTTTGATGCTGTTACAGATGTCATCATTAAAAACAAC
TTAAAGGAATGTGGGCTTTACTGAGCGGCCGCCGCCCCTCTCCCTCCCCCCCCCCTAACGTTACTGGCCG
AAGCCGCTTGGAATAAGGCCGGTGTGCGTTTGTCTATATGTTATTTTCCACCATATTGCCGTCTTTTGGC
AATGTGAGGGCCCGGAAACCTGGCCCTGTCTTCTTGACGAGCATTCCTAGGGGTCTTTCCCCTCTCGCCA
AAGGAATGCAAGGTCTGTTGAATGTCGTGAAGGAAGCAGTTCCTCTGGAAGCTTCTTGAAGACAAACAAC
GTCTGTAGCGACCCTTTGCAGGCAGCGGAACCCCCCACCTGGCGACAGGTGCCTCTGCGGCCAAAAGCCA
CGTGTATAAGATACACCTGCAAAGGCGGCACAACCCCAGTGCCACGTTGTGAGTTGGATAGTTGTGGAAA
GAGTCAAATGGCTCTCCTCAAGCGTATTCAACAAGGGGCTGAAGGATGCCCAGAAGGTACCCCATTGTAT
GGGATCTGATCTGGGGCCTCGGTGCACATGCTTTACATGTGTTTAGTCGAGGTTAAAAAAACGTCTAGGC
CCCCCGAACCACGGGGACGTGGTTTTCCTTTGAAAAACACGATGATAAGCTTGCCACAACCCGTACCAAA
GATGGGGAGTAGCAAGAGCAAGACGTCGAATTCCGGAATCAAGCTTGGTGGATCTTCTCGAGGTTACTAC
CATGGTATTTGGGTGGGTGAAGAAGGTCGACTTTCTCGAGGTGGCACCGGTGGATCCATGGTCTTCACAC
TCGAAGATTTCGTTGGGGACTGGCGACAGACAGCCGGCTACAACCTGGACCAAGTCCTTGAACAGGGAGG
TGTGTCCAGTTTGTTTCAGAATCTCGGGGTGTCCGTAACTCCGATCCAAAGGATTGTCCTGAGCGGTGAA
AATGGGCTGAAGATCGACATCCATGTCATCATCCCGTATGAAGGTCTGAGCGGCGACCAAATGGGCCAGA
TCGAAAAAATTTTTAAGGTGGTGTACCCTGTGGATGATCATCACTTTAAGGTGATCCTGCACTATGGCAC
ACTGGTAATCGACGGGGTTACGCCGAACATGATCGACTATTTCGGACGGCCGTATGAAGGCATCGCCGTG
TTCGACGGCAAAAAGATCACTGTAACAGGGACCCTGTGGAACGGCAACAAAATTATCGACGAGCGCCTGA
TCAACCCCGACGGCTCCCTGCTGTTCCGAGTAACCATCAACGGAGTGACCGGCTGGCGGCTGTGCGAACG
CATTCTGGCGTAAACGCGTCTGGAACAATCAACCTCTGGATTACAAAATTTGTGAAAGATTGACTGGTAT
TCTTAACTATGTTGCTCCTTTTACGCTATGTGGATACGCTGCTTTAATGCCTTTGTATCATGCTATTGCT
TCCCGTATGGCTTTCATTTTCTCCTCCTTGTATAAATCCTGGTTGCTGTCTCTTTATGAGGAGTTGTGGC
CCGTTGTCAGGCAACGTGGCGTGGTGTGCACTGTGTTTGCTGACGCAACCCCCACTGGTTGGGGCATTGC
CACCACCTGTCAGCTCCTTTCCGGGACTTTCGCTTTCCCCCTCCCTATTGCCACGGCGGAACTCATCGCC
GCCTGCCTTGCCCGCTGCTGGACAGGGGCTCGGCTGTTGGGCACTGACAATTCCGTGGTGTTGTCGGGGA
AGCTGACGTCCTTTCCATGGCTGCTCGCCTGTGTTGCCACCTGGATTCTGCGCGGGACGTCCTTCTGCTA
CGTCCCTTCGGCCCTCAATCCAGCGGACCTTCCTTCCCGCGGCCTGCTGCCGGCTCTGCGGCCTCTTCCG
CGTCTTCGCCTTCGCCCTCAGACGAGTCGGATCTCCCTTTGGGCCGCCTCCCCGCCTGGAATTAATTCTG
CAGTCGAGACCTAGAAAAACATGGAGCAATCACAAGTAGCAATACAGCAGCTACCAATGCTGATTGTGCC
TGGCTAGAAGCACAAGAGGAGGAGGAGGTGGGTTTTCCAGTCACACCTCAGGTACCTTTAAGACCAATGA
CTTACAAGGCAGCTGTAGATCTTAGCCACTTTTTAAAAGAAAAGAGGGGACTGGAAGGGCTAATTCACTC
CCAACGAAGACAAGATATCCTTGATCTGTGGATCTACCACACACAAGGCTACTTCCCTGATTAGCAGAAC
TACACACCAGGGCCAGGGGTCAGATATCCACTGACCTTTGGATGGTGCTACAAGCTAGTACCAGTTGAGC
CAGATAAGGTAGAAGAGGCCAATAAAGGAGAGAACACCAGCTTGTTACACCCTGTGAGCCTGCATGGGAT
GGATGACCCGGAGAGAGAAGTGTTAGAGTGGAGGTTTGACAGCCGCCTAGCATTTCATCACGTGGCCCGA
GAGCTGCATCCGGAGTACTTCAAGAACTGCTGATATCGAGCTTGCTACAAGGGACTTTCCGCTGGGGACT
TTCCAGGGAGGCGTGGCCTGGGCGGGACTGGGGAGTGGCGAGCCCTCAGATCCTGCATATAAGCAGCTGC
TTTTTGCCTGTACTGGGTCTCTCTGGTTAGACCAGATCTGAGCCTGGGAGCTCTCTGGCTAACTAGGGAA
CCCACTGCTTAAGCCTCAATAAAGCTTGCCTTGAGTGCTTCAAGTAGTGTGTGCCCGTCTGTTGTGTGAC
TCTGGTAACTAGAGATCCCTCAGACCCTTTTAGTCAGTGTGGAAAATCTCTAGCAGTAGTAGTTCATGTC
ATCTTATTATTCAGTATTTATAACTTGCAAAGAAATGAATATCAGAGAGTGAGAGGCCTTGACATTGCTA
GCGTTTACCGTCGACCTCTAGCTAGAGCTTGGCGTAATCATGGTCATAGCTGTTTCCTGTGTGAAATTGT
TATCCGCTCACAATTCCACACAACATACGAGCCGGAAGCATAAAGTGTAAAGCCTGGGGTGCCTAATGAG
TGAGCTAACTCACATTAATTGCGTTGCGCTCACTGCCCGCTTTCCAGTCGGGAAACCTGTCGTGCCAGCT
GCATTAATGAATCGGCCAACGCGCGGGGAGAGGCGGTTTGCGTATTGGGCGCTCTTCCGCTTCCTCGCTC
ACTGACTCGCTGCGCTCGGTCGTTCGGCTGCGGCGAGCGGTATCAGCTCACTCAAAGGCGGTAATACGGT
TATCCACAGAATCAGGGGATAACGCAGGAAAGAACATGTGAGCAAAAGGCCAGCAAAAGGCCAGGAACCG
TAAAAAGGCCGCGTTGCTGGCGTTTTTCCATAGGCTCCGCCCCCCTGACGAGCATCACAAAAATCGACGC
TCAAGTCAGAGGTGGCGAAACCCGACAGGACTATAAAGATACCAGGCGTTTCCCCCTGGAAGCTCCCTCG
TGCGCTCTCCTGTTCCGACCCTGCCGCTTACCGGATACCTGTCCGCCTTTCTCCCTTCGGGAAGCGTGGC
GCTTTCTCATAGCTCACGCTGTAGGTATCTCAGTTCGGTGTAGGTCGTTCGCTCCAAGCTGGGCTGTGTG
CACGAACCCCCCGTTCAGCCCGACCGCTGCGCCTTATCCGGTAACTATCGTCTTGAGTCCAACCCGGTAA
GACACGACTTATCGCCACTGGCAGCAGCCACTGGTAACAGGATTAGCAGAGCGAGGTATGTAGGCGGTGC
TACAGAGTTCTTGAAGTGGTGGCCTAACTACGGCTACACTAGAAGAACAGTATTTGGTATCTGCGCTCTG
CTGAAGCCAGTTACCTTCGGAAAAAGAGTTGGTAGCTCTTGATCCGGCAAACAAACCACCGCTGGTAGCG
GTGGTTTTTTTGTTTGCAAGCAGCAGATTACGCGCAGAAAAAAAGGATCTCAAGAAGATCCTTTGATCTT
TTCTACGGGGTCTGACGCTCAGTGGAACGAAAACTCACGTTAAGGGATTTTGGTCATGAGATTATCAAAA
AGGATCTTCACCTAGATCCTTTTAAATTAAAAATGAAGTTTTAAATCAATCTAAAGTATATATGAGTAAA
CTTGGTCTGACAGTTACCAATGCTTAATCAGTGAGGCACCTATCTCAGCGATCTGTCTATTTCGTTCATC
CATAGTTGCCTGACTCCCCGTCGTGTAGATAACTACGATACGGGAGGGCTTACCATCTGGCCCCAGTGCT
GCAATGATACCGCGAGACCCACGCTCACCGGCTCCAGATTTATCAGCAATAAACCAGCCAGCCGGAAGGG
CCGAGCGCAGAAGTGGTCCTGCAACTTTATCCGCCTCCATCCAGTCTATTAATTGTTGCCGGGAAGCTAG
AGTAAGTAGTTCGCCAGTTAATAGTTTGCGCAACGTTGTTGCCATTGCTACAGGCATCGTGGTGTCACGC
TCGTCGTTTGGTATGGCTTCATTCAGCTCCGGTTCCCAACGATCAAGGCGAGTTACATGATCCCCCATGT
TGTGCAAAAAAGCGGTTAGCTCCTTCGGTCCTCCGATCGTTGTCAGAAGTAAGTTGGCCGCAGTGTTATC
ACTCATGGTTATGGCAGCACTGCATAATTCTCTTACTGTCATGCCATCCGTAAGATGCTTTTCTGTGACT
GGTGAGTACTCAACCAAGTCATTCTGAGAATAGTGTATGCGGCGACCGAGTTGCTCTTGCCCGGCGTCAA
TACGGGATAATACCGCGCCACATAGCAGAACTTTAAAAGTGCTCATCATTGGAAAACGTTCTTCGGGGCG
AAAACTCTCAAGGATCTTACCGCTGTTGAGATCCAGTTCGATGTAACCCACTCGTGCACCCAACTGATCT
TCAGCATCTTTTACTTTCACCAGCGTTTCTGGGTGAGCAAAAACAGGAAGGCAAAATGCCGCAAAAAAGG
GAATAAGGGCGACACGGAAATGTTGAATACTCATACTCTTCCTTTTTCAATATTATTGAAGCATTTATCA
GGGTTATTGTCTCATGAGCGGATACATATTTGAATGTATTTAGAAAAATAAACAAATAGGGGTTCCGCGC
ACATTTCCCCGAAAAGTGCCACCTGACGTCGACGGATCGGGAGATCAACTTGTTTATTGCAGCTTATAAT
GGTTACAAATAAAGCAATAGCATCACAAATTTCACAAATAAAGCATTTTTTTCACTGCATTCTAGTTGTG
GTTTGTCCAAACTCATCAATGTATCTTATCATGTCTGGATCAACTGGATAACTCAAGCTAACCAAAATCA
TCCCAAACTTCCCACCCCATACCCTATTACCACTGCCAATTACCTGTGGTTTCATTTACTCTAAACCTGT
GATTCCTCTGAATTATTTTCATTTTAAAGAAATTGTATTTGTTAAATATGTACTACAAACTTAGTAGTTG
GAAGGGCTAATTCACTCCCAAAGAAGACAAGATATCCTTGATCTGTGGATCTACCACACACAAGGCTACT
TCCCTGATTAGCAGAACTACACACCAGGGCCAGGGGTCAGATATCCACTGACCTTTGGATGGTGCTACAA
GCTAGTACCAGTTGAGCCAGATAAGGTAGAAGAGGCCAATAAAGGAGAGAACACCAGCTTGTTACACCCT
GTGAGCCTGCATGGGATGGATGACCCGGAGAGAGAAGTGTTAGAGTGGAGGTTTGACAGCCGCCTAGCAT
TTCATCACGTGGCCCGAGAGCTGCATCCGGAGTACTTCAAGAACTGCTGATATCGAGCTTGCTACAAGGG
ACTTTCCGCTGGGGACTTTCCAGGGAGGCGTGGCCTGGGCGGGACTGGGGAGTGGCGAGCCCTCAGATCC
TGCATATAAGCAGCTGCTTTTTGCCTGTACTGGGTCTCTCTGGTTAGACCAGATCTGAGCCTGGGAGCTC
TCTGGCTAACTAGGGAACCCACTGCTTAAGCCTCAATAAAGCTTGCCTTGAGTGCTTCAAGTAGTGTGTG
CCCGTCTGTTGTGTGACTCTGGTAACTAGAGATCCCTCAGACCCTTTTAGTCAGTGTGGAAAATCTCTAG
CAGTGGCGCCCGAACAGGGACTTGAAAGCGAAAGGGAAACCAGAGGAGCTCTCTCGACGCAGGACTCGGC
TTGCTGAAGCGCGCACGGCAAGAGGCGAGGGGCGGCGACTGGTGAGTACGCCAAAAATTTTGACTAGCGG
AGGCTAGAAGGAGAGAGATGGGTGCGAGAGCGTCAGTATTAAGCGGGGGAGAATTAGATCGCGATGGGAA
AAAATTCGGTTAAGGCCAGGGGGAAAGAAAAAATATAAATTAAAACATATAGTATGGGCAAGCAGGGAGC
TAGAACGATTCGCAGTTAATCCTGGCCTGTTAGAAACATCAGAAGGCTGTAGACAAATACTGGGACAGCT
ACAACCATCCCTTCAGACAGGATCAGAAGAACTTAGATCATTATATAATACAGTAGCAACCCTCTATTGT
GTGCATCAAAGGATAGAGATAAAAGACACCAAGGAAGCTTTAGACAAGATAGAGGAAGAGCAAAACAAAA
GTAAGACCACCGCACAGCAAGCGGCCGGCCGCTGATCTTCAGACCTGGAGGAGGAGATATGAGGGACAAT
TGGAGAAGTGAATTATATAAATATAAAGTAGTAAAAATTGAACCATTAGGAGTAGCACCCACCAAGGCAA
AGAGAAGAGTGGTGCAGAGAGAAAAAAGAGCAGTGGGAATAGGAGCTTTGTTCCTTGGGTTCTTGGGAGC
AGCAGGAAGCACTATGGGCGCAGCGTCAATGACGCTGACGGTACAGGCCAGACAATTATTGTCTGGTATA
GTGCAGCAGCAGAACAATTTGCTGAGGGCTATTGAGGCGCAACAGCATCTGTTGCAACTCACAGTCTGGG
GCATCAAGCAGCTCCAGGCAAGAATCCTGGCTGTGGAAAGATACCTAAAGGATCAACAGCTCCTGGGGAT
TTGGGGTTGCTCTGGAAAACTCATTTGCACCACTGCTGTGCCTTGGAATGCTAGTTGGAGTAATAAATCT
CTGGAACAGATTTGGAATCACACGACCTGGATGGAGTGGGACAGAGAAATTAACAATTACACAAGCTTAA
TACACTCCTTAATTGAAGAATCGCAAAACCAGCAAGAAAAGAATGAACAAGAATTATTGGAATTAGATAA
ATGGGCAAGTTTGTGGAATTGGTTTAACATAACAAATTGGCTGTGGTATATAAAATTATTCATAATGATA
GTAGGAGGCTTGGTAGGTTTAAGAATAGTTTTTGCTGTACTTTCTATAGTGAATAGAGTTAGGCAGGGAT
ATTCACCATTATCGTTTCAGACCCACCTCCCAACCCCGAGGGGACCCGACAGGCCCGAAGGAATAGAAGA
AGAAGGTGGAGAGAGAGACAGAGACAGATCCATTCGATTAGTGAACGGATCTCGACGGTATCGCCTTTAA
AAGAAAAGGGGGGATTGGGGGGTACAGTGCAGGGGAAAGAATAGTAGACATAATAGCAACAGACATACAA
ACTAAAGAATTACAAAAACAAATTACAAAAATTCAAAATTTTCGGGTTTATTACAGGGACAGCAGAGATC
CAGTTTATCGATAAGCTTGGGAGTTCCGCGTTACATAACTTACGGTAAATGGCCCGCCTGGCTGACCGCC
CAACGACCCCCGCCCATTGACGTCAATAATGACGTATGTTCCCATAGTAACGCCAATAGGGACTTTCCAT
TGACGTCAATGGGTGGAGTATTTACGGTAAACTGCCCACTTGGCAGTACATCAAGTGTATCATATGCCAA
GTACGCCCCCTATTGACGTCAATGACGGTAAATGGCCCGCCTGGCATTATGCCCAGTACATGACCTTATG
GGACTTTCCTACTTGGCAGTACATCTACGTATTAGTCATCGCTATTACCATG
Features (pLannotate 1.2.2; 27 found; start..end, strand, type, name):
      1..204     +  promoter       CMV promoter: human cytomegalovirus (CMV) immediate early promoter
    311..330     -  misc_feature   MCS (fragment): pBluescript multiple cloning site
    337..642     +  CDS            Galphaq (fragment): GNAQ_DROME - Also known as dgq From Drosophila melanogaster (Fruit fly).
    679..1395    +  CDS            Citrine: Citrine is a basic (constitutively fluorescent) yellow fluorescent protein published in 2001, derived from Aequorea victoria. It has moderate acid sensitivity.
   1405..2109    +  CDS            GNA11 (fragment): GNA11_MELGA - Experimental evidence at protein level: Swiss-Prot protein existence level 1. Guanine nucleotide-binding proteins (G proteins) are involved as modulators or transducers in various transmembrane signaling systems. Acts as an activator of phospholipase C. From Meleagris gallopavo (Wild turkey).
   2246..2708    +  misc_feature   IRES: internal ribosome entry site (IRES) of the encephalomyocarditis virus (EMCV)
   2732..2752    +  CDS            myr: N-myristoylation signal from Src kinase (Pellman et al., 1985; Kaplan et al., 1988)
   2858..3373    +  CDS            Nluc: NanoLuc® luciferase human codon-optimized
   3387..3975    +  misc_feature   WPRE: woodchuck hepatitis virus posttranscriptional regulatory element
   3992..4510    +  CDS            nef (fragment): NEF_HV1BR - Experimental evidence at protein level: Swiss-Prot protein existence level 1. Extracellular Nef protein targets CD4(+) T-lymphocytes for apoptosis by interacting with CXCR4 surface receptors (PubMed:14990729). From Human immunodeficiency virus type 1 group M subtype B (isolate BRU/LAI) (HIV-1).
   4558..4815    +  LTR            5' LTR (truncated): truncated 5' long terminal repeat (LTR) from HIV-1
   4967..4983    -  protein_bind   lac operator: The lac repressor binds to the lac operator to inhibit transcription in E. coli. This inhibition can be relieved by adding lactose or isopropyl-β-D-thiogalactopyranoside (IPTG). lac repressor encoded by lacI
   4991..5021    -  promoter       lac promoter: promoter for the E. coli lac operon
   5036..5057    -  protein_bind   CAP binding site: CAP binding activates transcription in the presence of cAMP. E. coli catabolite activator protein
   5070..5162    -  CDS            lacI (fragment): lac repressor; lacI; The lac repressor binds to the lac operator to inhibit transcription in E. coli. This inhibition can be relieved by adding lactose or isopropyl-β-D-thiogalactopyranoside (IPTG).
   5345..5933    -  rep_origin     ori: high-copy-number ColE1/pMB1/pBR322/pUC origin of replication
   6104..6964    -  CDS            AmpR: β-lactamase; bla; confers resistance to ampicillin, carbenicillin, and related antibiotics
   6965..7069    -  promoter       AmpR promoter: bla
   7117..7251    +  polyA_signal   SV40 poly(A) signal: SV40 polyadenylation signal
   7418..7747    +  CDS            nef (fragment): NEF_HV1BR - Experimental evidence at protein level: Swiss-Prot protein existence level 1. Extracellular Nef protein targets CD4(+) T-lymphocytes for apoptosis by interacting with CXCR4 surface receptors (PubMed:14990729). From Human immunodeficiency virus type 1 group M subtype B (isolate BRU/LAI) (HIV-1).
   7795..8052    +  LTR            5' LTR (truncated): truncated 5' long terminal repeat (LTR) from HIV-1
   8099..8224    +  misc_feature   HIV-1 Ψ: packaging signal of human immunodeficiency virus type 1
   8208..8546    +  CDS            HIV-1 gag (fragment): gag protein from human immunodeficiency virus 1; gag
   8721..8954    +  misc_feature   RRE: The Rev response element (RRE) of HIV-1 allows for Rev-dependent mRNA export from the nucleus to the cytoplasm.
   9331..9431    +  CDS            Rev (fragment): human immunodeficiency virus 1 (HIV-1) Rev protein; rev; enhances nuclear export of unspliced and incompletely spliced viral mRNAs
   9446..9561    +  misc_feature   cPPT/CTS: central polypurine tract and central termination sequence of HIV-1 (lacking the first T)
   9619..9922    +  enhancer       CMV enhancer: human cytomegalovirus immediate early enhancer
