[The description below was written by a language model from this plasmid's Addgene catalogue record and pLannotate feature annotations shown in this document.]
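Description:
pLVX-CMV-Galpha-i3 ONE-GO is a lentiviral transfer plasmid built on the pLVX-IRES-Hygro backbone that delivers a single-vector BRET biosensor for GPCR/G protein activity. In bacteria it is maintained through a high-copy ColE1/pUC-type origin and selected with ampicillin via the β-lactamase gene. The viral framework comprises HIV-1 LTR sequences at both ends of the transfer cassette, the Ψ packaging signal with an adjoining gag fragment, the Rev response element for Rev-dependent nuclear export of the genomic RNA, and the cPPT/CTS element, which supports transduction. A WPRE sits downstream of the payload to enhance transcript expression. No hygromycin resistance gene appears in the feature table, which suggests the backbone's marker position after the IRES was taken over by the second biosensor component.

The payload is a bicistronic cassette driven by the CMV enhancer/promoter. The first open reading frame consists of two Gα segments flanking a Citrine yellow fluorescent protein. The annotation software labelled these segments by homology as fragments of Gαq and Gα11 from other species, but the catalogue entry identifies the insert as rat Gαi3 (Gnai3), so this is best read as Gαi3 with Citrine inserted internally, serving as the BRET acceptor. An EMCV IRES then directs translation of a second protein that begins with a Src-derived N-myristoylation signal for membrane anchoring and ends in NanoLuc luciferase, the BRET donor. About 100 nt between these two elements is unannotated, and the record does not say what it encodes. The record does not spell out the sensing mechanism, but this layout would report G protein activity as energy transfer from NanoLuc to Citrine. Lentiviral delivery allows the sensor to be introduced into a range of cell types.
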