Addgene plasmid #189737: pLVX-CMV-Galpha-i3 ONE-GO
Purpose: GPCR/G protein BRET biosensor
Depositing lab: Mikel Garcia-Marcos. Depositing organization: Boston University Medical Campus. Publication: Direct interrogation of context-dependent GPCR activity with a universal biosensor platform. Janicot R, Maziarz M, Park JC, Zhao J, Luebbers A, Green E, Philibert CE, Zhang H, Layne MD, Wu JC, Garcia-Marcos M. Cell. 2024 Feb 16:S0092-8674(24)00065-5. doi: 10.1016/j.cell.2024.01.028. PubMed 38412860.
Backbone
  Vector backbone: pLVX-IRES-Hygro
  Vector type: Lentiviral
Growth in bacteria
  Bacterial resistance: Ampicillin, 100 μg/mL
  Growth temperature: 37°C
  Growth strain: NEB Stable
  Copy number: High Copy
Gene/Insert 1
  Gene/Insert name: Galpha-i3 ONE-GO
  Species: R. norvegicus (rat)
  Cloning method: Gibson Cloning
Gene/Insert 2
  Gene/Insert name: GNAI3
  Species: R. norvegicus (rat)
  Entrez Gene: Gnai3 (a.k.a. GIP3A)
Terms and licenses: Academic/Nonprofit Terms; Industry Terms: Not Available to Industry
How to cite: pLVX-CMV-Galpha-i3 ONE-GO was a gift from Mikel Garcia-Marcos (Addgene plasmid # 189737 ; http://n2t.net/addgene:189737 ; RRID:Addgene_189737)
