>Addgene plasmid #189737 | pLVX-CMV-Galpha-i3 ONE-GO | depositor partial sequence | sequence record 394364 | CMV promoter; MCS; Ga-YFP; IRES; Nanoluc detector module; WPRE
TCGGGTTTATTACAGGGACAGCAGAGATCCAGTTTATCGATAAGCTTGGGAGTTCCGCGTTACATAACTT
ACGGTAAATGGCCCGCCTGGCTGACCGCCCAACGACCCCCGCCCATTGACGTCAATAATGACGTATGTTC
CCATAGTAACGCCAATAGGGACTTTCCATTGACGTCAATGGGTGGAGTATTTACGGTAAACTGCCCACTT
GGCAGTACATCAAGTGTATCATATGCCAAGTACGCCCCCTATTGACGTCAATGACGGTAAATGGCCCGCC
TGGCATTATGCCCAGTACATGACCTTATGGGACTTTCCTACTTGGCAGTACATCTACGTATTAGTCATCG
CTATTACCATGGTGATGCGGTTTTGGCAGTACATCAATGGGCGTGGATAGCGGTTTGACTCACGGGGATT
TCCAAGTCTCCACCCCATTGACGTCAATGGGAGTTTGTTTTGGCACCAAAATCAACGGGACTTTCCAAAA
TGTCGTAACAACTCCGCCCCATTGACGCAAATGGGCGGTAGGCGTGTACGGTGGGAGGTCTATATAAGCA
GAGCTCGTTTAGTGAACCGTCAGATCGCCTGGAGACGCCATCCACGCTGTTTTGACCTCCATAGAAGACA
CCGACTCTACTAGAGGATCTATTTCCGGTGAATTCCTCGAGACTAGTTCTAGAGCGGCCGCGGATCCATG
GGCTGCACGTTGAGCGCCGAGGACAAGGCGGCGGTGGAGCGGAGTAAGATGATCGACCGCAACTTGCGGG
AGGACGGAGAGAAAGCGGCCAAAGAAGTGAAGCTGCTGCTGCTCGGCGCTGGAGAATCTGGTAAAAGTAC
TATTGTGAAACAGATGAAAATCATTCATGAGGATGGCTATTCCGAGGACGAGTGTAAGCAGTATAAAGTT
GTCGTCTACAGCAATACCATTCAGTCCATCATTGCAATCATAAGAGCCATGGGACGGTTGAAGATTGATT
TTGGGGAAGCTGCCAGAGCGGATGATGCCCGACAGTTATTTGTTTTAGCTGGCAGCGCTATGGTGAGCAA
GGGCGAGGAGCTGTTCACCGGGGTGGTGCCCATCCTGGTCGAGCTGGACGGCGACGTAAACGGCCACAAG
TTCAGCGTGTCCGGCGAGGGCGAGGGCGATGCCACCTACGGCAAGCTGACCCTGAAGTTCATCTGCACCA
CCGGCAAGCTGCCCGTGCCCTGGCCCACCCTCGTGACCACCTTCGGCTACGGCCTGATGTGCTTCGCCCG
CTACCCCGACCACATGAAGCAGCACGACTTCTTCAAGTCCGCCATGCCCGAAGGCTACGTCCAGGAGCGC
ACCATCTTCTTCAAGGACGACGGCAACTACAAGACCCGCGCCGAGGTGAAGTTCGAGGGCGACACCCTGG
TGAACCGCATCGAGCTGAAGGGCATCGACTTCAAGGAGGACGGCAACATCCTGGGGCACAAGCTGGAGTA
CAACTACAACAGCCACAACGTCTATATCATGGCCGACAAGCAGAAGAACGGCATCAAGGTGAACTTCAAG
ATCCGCCACAACATCGAGGACGGCAGCGTGCAGCTCGCCGACCACTACCAGCAGAACACCCCCATCGGCG
ACGGCCCCGTGCTGCTGCCCGACAACCACTACCTGAGCTACCAGTCCGCCCTGAGCAAAGACCCCAACGA
GAAGCGCGATCACATGGTCCTGCTGGAGTTCGTGACCGCCGCCGGGATCACTCTCGGCATGGACGAGCTG
TACAAGAGCGCTGAGGAAGGAGTCATGACTTCAGAACTAGCAGGCGTGATTAAACGTTTATGGCGAGATG
GCGGGGTGCAGGCATGCTTCAGCAGGTCCAGGGAATATCAGCTCAATGATTCTGCTTCATATTACCTAAA
TGATTTGGATAGAATATCCCAGACCAACTACATTCCAACTCAGCAAGATGTTCTTCGGACGAGAGTGAAG
ACTACAGGCATTGTGGAGACCCACTTCACCTTCAAGGAGCTCTACTTCAAAATGTTTGATGTAGGTGGCC
AAAGATCCGAACGGAAAAAGTGGATCCACTGTTTTGAGGGAGTGACAGCAATTATCTTTTGTGTGGCTCT
CAGTGATTACGACCTTGTTCTGGCTGAGGACGAGGAAATGAACCGAATGCATGAAAGCATGAAATTGTTT
GACAGCATTTGTAACAACAAATGGTTTACAGACACTTCAATCATTCTCTTCCTTAATAAGAAAGACCTTT
TTGAGGAAAAAATAAAGAGGAGTCCATTAACAATCTGTTATCCAGAATACACAGGTTCCAATACGTACGA
AGAGGCAGCTGCTTACATCCAGTGCCAGTTTGAAGATCTGAACCGAAGAAAGGACACCAAGGAGGTCTAC
ACTCACTTTACCTGTGCCACTGACACCAAAAACGTGCAGTTTGTTTTTGATGCTGTTACAGATGTCATCA
TTAAAAACAACTTAAAGGAATGTGGGCTTTACTGAGCGGCCGCCGCCCCTCTCCCTCCCCCCCCCCTAAC
GTTACTGGCCGAAGCCGCTTGGAATAAGGCCGGTGTGCGTTTGTCTATATGTTATTTTCCACCATATTGC
CGTCTTTTGGCAATGTGAGGGCCCGGAAACCTGGCCCTGTCTTCTTGACGAGCATTCCTAGGGGTCTTTC
CCCTCTCGCCAAAGGAATGCAAGGTCTGTTGAATGTCGTGAAGGAAGCAGTTCCTCTGGAAGCTTCTTGA
AGACAAACAACGTCTGTAGCGACCCTTTGCAGGCAGCGGAACCCCCCACCTGGCGACAGGTGCCTCTGCG
GCCAAAAGCCACGTGTATAAGATACACCTGCAAAGGCGGCACAACCCCAGTGCCACGTTGTGAGTTGGAT
AGTTGTGGAAAGAGTCAAATGGCTCTCCTCAAGCGTATTCAACAAGGGGCTGAAGGATGCCCAGAAGGTA
CCCCATTGTATGGGATCTGATCTGGGGCCTCGGTGCACATGCTTTACATGTGTTTAGTCGAGGTTAAAAA
AACGTCTAGGCCCCCCGAACCACGGGGACGTGGTTTTCCTTTGAAAAACACGATGATAAGCTTGCCACAA
CCCGTACCAAAGATGGGGAGTAGCAAGAGCAAGACGTCGAATTCCGGAATCAAGCTTGGTGGATCTTCTC
GAGGTTACTACCATGGTATTTGGGTGGGTGAAGAAGGTCGACTTTCTCGAGGTGGCACCGGTGGATCCAT
GGTCTTCACACTCGAAGATTTCGTTGGGGACTGGCGACAGACAGCCGGCTACAACCTGGACCAAGTCCTT
GAACAGGGAGGTGTGTCCAGTTTGTTTCAGAATCTCGGGGTGTCCGTAACTCCGATCCAAAGGATTGTCC
TGAGCGGTGAAAATGGGCTGAAGATCGACATCCATGTCATCATCCCGTATGAAGGTCTGAGCGGCGACCA
AATGGGCCAGATCGAAAAAATTTTTAAGGTGGTGTACCCTGTGGATGATCATCACTTTAAGGTGATCCTG
CACTATGGCACACTGGTAATCGACGGGGTTACGCCGAACATGATCGACTATTTCGGACGGCCGTATGAAG
GCATCGCCGTGTTCGACGGCAAAAAGATCACTGTAACAGGGACCCTGTGGAACGGCAACAAAATTATCGA
CGAGCGCCTGATCAACCCCGACGGCTCCCTGCTGTTCCGAGTAACCATCAACGGAGTGACCGGCTGGCGG
CTGTGCGAACGCATTCTGGCGTAAACGCGTCTGGAACAATCAACCTCTGGATTACAAAATTTGTGAAAGA
TTGACTGGTATTCTTAACTATGTTGCTCCTTTTACGCTATGTGGATACGCTGCTTTAATGCCTTTGTATC
ATGCTATTGCTTCCCGTATGGCTTTCATTTTCTCCTCCTTGTATAAATCCTGGTTGCTGTCTCTTTATGA
GGAGTTGTGGCCCGTTGTCAGGCAACGTGGCGTGGTGTGCACTGTGTTTGCTGACGCAACCCCCACTGGT
TGGGGCATTGCCACCACCTGTCAGCTCCTTTCCGGGACTTTCGCTTTCCCCCTCCCTATTGCCACGGCGG
AACTCATCGCCGCCTGCCTTGCCCGCTGCTGGACAGGGGCTCGGCTGTTGGGCACTGACAATTCCGTGGT
GTTGTCGGGGAAGCTGACGTCCTTTCCATGGCTGCTCGCCTGTGTTGCCACCTGGATTCTGCGCGGGACG
TCCTTCTGCTACGTCCCTTCGGCCCTCAATCCAGCGGACCTTCCTTCCCGCGGCCTGCTGCCGGCTCTGC
GGCCTCTTCCGCGTCTTCGCCTTCGCCCTCAGACGAGTCGGATCTCCCTTTGGGCCGCCTCCCCGC
